>Addgene plasmid #245079 | pAAVss-G1B3-GFP-WPRE-bGH | addgene full sequence | sequence record 488811 | Addgene NGS Result
GAATACACGGAATTAATTCTAGCTGCGCGCTCGCTCGCTCACTGAGGCCGCCCGGGCAAAGCCCGGGCGT
CGGGCGACCTTTGGTCGCCCGGCCTCAGTGAGCGAGCGAGCGCGCAGAGAGGGAGTGGCCAACTCCATCA
CTAGGGGTTCCTTGTAGTTAATGATTAACCCGCCATGCTACTTATCTACGTAGCCATGCTCTAGGTACCA
GATCTAACATATCCTGGTGTGGAGTAGGGGACGCTGCTCTGACAGAGGCTCGGGGGCCTGAGCTGGCTCT
GTGAGCTGGGGAGGAGGCAGACAGCCAGGCCTTGTCTGCAAGCAGACCTGGCAGCATTGGGCTGGCCGCC
CCCCAGGGCCTCCTCTTCATGCCCAGTGAATGACTCACCTTGGCACAGACACAATGTTCGGGGTGGGCAC
AGTGCCTGCTTCCCGCCGCACCCCAGCCCCCCTCAAATGCCTTCCGAGAAGCCCATTGAGCAGGGGGCTT
GCATTGCACCCCAGCCTGACAGCCTGGCATCTTGGGATAAAAGCAGCACAGCCCCCTAGGGGCTGCCCTT
GCTGTGTGGCGCCACCGGCGGTGGAGAACAAGGCTCTATTCAGCCTGTGCCCAGGAAAGGGGATCAGGGG
ATGCCCAGGCATGGACAGTGGGTGGCAGGGGGGGAGAGGAGGGCTGTCTGCTTCCCAGAAGTCCAAGGAC
ACAAATGGGTGAGGGGAGAGCTCTCCCCATAGCTGGGCTGCGGCCCAACCCCACCCCCTCAGGCTATGCC
AGGGGGTGTTGCCAGGGGCACCCGATCTTCCTCTTCATGCCCAGTGAATGACTCACCTTGGCACAGACAC
AATGTTCGGGGTGGGCACAGTGCCTGCTTCCCGCCGCACCCCAGCCCCCCTCAAATGCCTTCCGAGAAGC
CCATTGAGCAGGCCCGATCTTCCTCTTCATGCCCAGTGAATGACTCACCTTGGCACAGACACAATGTTCG
GGGTGGGCACAGTGCCTGCTTCCCGCCGCACCCCAGCCCCCCTCAAATGCCTTCCGAGAAGCCCATTGAG
CAGGCCCGATCTTCCTCTTCATGCCCAGTGAATGACTCACCTTGGCACAGACACAATGTTCGGGGTGGGC
ACAGTGCCTGCTTCCCGCCGCACCCCAGCCCCCCTCAAATGCCTTCCGAGAAGCCCATTGAGCAGGCCCG
GGCATCGCCAGTCTAGCCCACTCCTTCATAAAGCCCTCGCATCCCAGGAGCGAGCAGAGCCAGAGCAGGT
TGGAGAGGAGACGCATCACCTCCGCTGCTCGCGGGGATCCTCTAGAGTCGACGGATCCGGGGAATTCGCG
GCCGCACTCGAGATCTAGTGGATCCCCCGGGCTGCAGGAATTATCACAAGTTTGTACAAAAAAGCAGGCT
CCACCATGGGAACCAATTCAGTCGACTGGATCCAGGCCTAAGCTTACGCGTCCTAGCGCTACCGGTCGCC
ACCATGGTGAGCAAGGGCGAGGAGCTGTTCACCGGGGTGGTGCCCATCCTGGTCGAGCTGGACGGCGACG
TAAACGGCCACAAGTTCAGCGTGTCCGGCGAGGGCGAGGGCGATGCCACCTACGGCAAGCTGACCCTGAA
GTTCATCTGCACCACCGGCAAGCTGCCCGTGCCCTGGCCCACCCTCGTGACCACCCTGACCTACGGCGTG
CAGTGCTTCAGCCGCTACCCCGACCACATGAAGCAGCACGACTTCTTCAAGTCCGCCATGCCCGAAGGCT
ACGTCCAGGAGCGCACCATCTTCTTCAAGGACGACGGCAACTACAAGACCCGCGCCGAGGTGAAGTTCGA
GGGCGACACCCTGGTGAACCGCATCGAGCTGAAGGGCATCGACTTCAAGGAGGACGGCAACATCCTGGGG
CACAAGCTGGAGTACAACTACAACAGCCACAACGTCTATATCATGGCCGACAAGCAGAAGAACGGCATCA
AGGTGAACTTCAAGATCCGCCACAACATCGAGGACGGCAGCGTGCAGCTCGCCGACCACTACCAGCAGAA
CACCCCCATCGGCGACGGCCCCGTGCTGCTGCCCGACAACCACTACCTGAGCACCCAGTCCGCCCTGAGC
AAAGACCCCAACGAGAAGCGCGATCACATGGTCCTGCTGGAGTTCGTGACCGCCGCCGGGATCACTCTCG
GCATGGACGAGCTGTACAAGTCCGGACTCAGATCTCGACTAGCTAGTAGCTAGCTAGCTAGTCGAGCTCA
AGCTTCGAATTCGATATCAAGCTTATCGATACCGTCGACCTCGAGATATCTAGACCCAGCTTTCTTGTAC
AAAGTGGTGATAATTCGATATCAAGCTTATCGATACCGTCGACCTCGAGATATCAAGCTTATCGATAATC
AACCTCTGGATTACAAAATTTGTGAAAGATTGACTGGTATTCTTAACTATGTTGCTCCTTTTACGCTATG
TGGATACGCTGCTTTAATGCCTTTGTATCATGCTATTGCTTCCCGTATGGCTTTCATTTTCTCCTCCTTG
TATAAATCCTGGTTGCTGTCTCTTTATGAGGAGTTGTGGCCCGTTGTCAGGCAACGTGGCGTGGTGTGCA
CTGTGTTTGCTGACGCAACCCCCACTGGTTGGGGCATTGCCACCACCTGTCAGCTCCTTTCCGGGACTTT
CGCTTTCCCCCTCCCTATTGCCACGGCGGAACTCATCGCCGCCTGCCTTGCCCGCTGCTGGACAGGGGCT
CGGCTGTTGGGCACTGACAATTCCGTGGTGTTGTCGGGGAAATCATCGTCCTTTCCTTGGCTGCTCGCCT
GTGTTGCCACCTGGATTCTGCGCGGGACGTCCTTCTGCTACGTCCCTTCGGCCCTCAATCCAGCGGACCT
TCCTTCCCGCGGCCTGCTGCCGGCTCTGCGGCCTCTTCCGCGTCTTCGCCTTCGCCCTCAGACGAGTCGG
ATCTCCCTTTGGGCCGCCTCCCCGCATCGATACCGTCGACTCGCTGATCAGCCTCGACTGTGCCTTCTAG
TTGCCAGCCATCTGTTGTTTGCCCCTCCCCCGTGCCTTCCTTGACCCTGGAAGGTGCCACTCCCACTGTC
CTTTCCTAATAAAATGAGGAAATTGCATCGCATTGTCTGAGTAGGTGTCATTCTATTCTGGGGGGTGGGG
TGGGGCAGGACAGCAAGGGGGAGGATTGGGAAGACAATAGCAGGCATGCTGGGGATGCGGTGGGCTCTAT
GGCTTCTGAGGCGGAAAGAACCAGCTGGGGCTCGACTAGAGCATGGCTACGTAGATAAGTAGCATGGCGG
GTTAATCATTAACTACAAGGAACCCCTAGTGATGGAGTTGGCCACTCCCTCTCTGCGCGCTCGCTCGCTC
ACTGAGGCCGGGCGACCAAAGGTCGCCCGACGCCCGGGCGGCCTCAGTGAGCGAGCGAGCGCGCAGAGCT
TTTTGCAAAAGCCTAGGCCTCCAAAAAAGCCTCCTCACTACTTCTGGAATAGCTCAGAGGCCGAGGCGGC
CTCGGCCTCTGCATAAATAAAAAAAATTAGTCAGCCATGGGGCGGAGAATGGGCGGAACTGGGCGGAGTT
AGGGGCGGGATGGGCGGAGTTAGGGGCGGGACTATGGTTGCTGACTAATTGAGATGCATGCTTTGCATAC
TTCTGCCTGCTGGGGAGCCTGGGGACTTTCCACACCTGGTTGCTGACTAATTGAGATGCATGCTTTGCAT
ACTTCTGCCTGCTGGGGAGCCTGGGGACTTTCCACACCCTAACTGACACACATTCCACAGCTGCATTAAT
GAATCGGCCAACGCGCGGGGAGAGGCGGTTTGCGTATTGGGCGCTCTTCCGCTTCCTCGCTCACTGACTC
GCTGCGCTCGGTCGTTCGGCTGCGGCGAGCGGTATCAGCTCACTCAAAGGCGGTAATACGGTTATCCACA
GAATCAGGGGATAACGCAGGAAAGAACATGTGAGCAAAAGGCCAGCAAAAGGCCAGGAACCGTAAAAAGG
CCGCGTTGCTGGCGTTTTTCCATAGGCTCCGCCCCCCTGACGAGCATCACAAAAATCGACGCTCAAGTCA
GAGGTGGCGAAACCCGACAGGACTATAAAGATACCAGGCGTTTCCCCCTGGAAGCTCCCTCGTGCGCTCT
CCTGTTCCGACCCTGCCGCTTACCGGATACCTGTCCGCCTTTCTCCCTTCGGGAAGCGTGGCGCTTTCTC
ATAGCTCACGCTGTAGGTATCTCAGTTCGGTGTAGGTCGTTCGCTCCAAGCTGGGCTGTGTGCACGAACC
CCCCGTTCAGCCCGACCGCTGCGCCTTATCCGGTAACTATCGTCTTGAGTCCAACCCGGTAAGACACGAC
TTATCGCCACTGGCAGCAGCCACTGGTAACAGGATTAGCAGAGCGAGGTATGTAGGCGGTGCTACAGAGT
TCTTGAAGTGGTGGCCTAACTACGGCTACACTAGAAGAACAGTATTTGGTATCTGCGCTCTGCTGAAGCC
AGTTACCTTCGGAAAAAGAGTTGGTAGCTCTTGATCCGGCAAACAAACCACCGCTGGTAGCGGTGGTTTT
TTTGTTTGCAAGCAGCAGATTACGCGCAGAAAAAAAGGATCTCAAGAAGATCCTTTGATCTTTTCTACGG
GGTCTGACGCTCAGTGGAACGAAAACTCACGTTAAGGGATTTTGGTCATGAGATTATCAAAAAGGATCTT
CACCTAGATCCTTTTAAATTAAAAATGAAGTTTTAAATCAATCTAAAGTATATATGAGTAAACTTGGTCT
GACAGTTACCAATGCTTAATCAGTGAGGCACCTATCTCAGCGATCTGTCTATTTCGTTCATCCATAGTTG
CCTGACTCCCCGTCGTGTAGATAACTACGATACGGGAGGGCTTACCATCTGGCCCCAGTGCTGCAATGAT
ACCGCGAGACCCACGCTCACCGGCTCCAGATTTATCAGCAATAAACCAGCCAGCCGGAAGGGCCGAGCGC
AGAAGTGGTCCTGCAACTTTATCCGCCTCCATCCAGTCTATTAATTGTTGCCGGGAAGCTAGAGTAAGTA
GTTCGCCAGTTAATAGTTTGCGCAACGTTGTTGCCATTGCTACAGGCATCGTGGTGTCACGCTCGTCGTT
TGGTATGGCTTCATTCAGCTCCGGTTCCCAACGATCAAGGCGAGTTACATGATCCCCCATGTTGTGCAAA
AAAGCGGTTAGCTCCTTCGGTCCTCCGATCGTTGTCAGAAGTAAGTTGGCCGCAGTGTTATCACTCATGG
TTATGGCAGCACTGCATAATTCTCTTACTGTCATGCCATCCGTAAGATGCTTTTCTGTGACTGGTGAGTA
CTCAACCAAGTCATTCTGAGAATAGTGTATGCGGCGACCGAGTTGCTCTTGCCCGGCGTCAATACGGGAT
AATACCGCGCCACATAGCAGAACTTTAAAAGTGCTCATCATTGGAAAACGTTCTTCGGGGCGAAAACTCT
CAAGGATCTTACCGCTGTTGAGATCCAGTTCGATGTAACCCACTCGTGCACCCAACTGATCTTCAGCATC
TTTTACTTTCACCAGCGTTTCTGGGTGAGCAAAAACAGGAAGGCAAAATGCCGCAAAAAAGGGAATAAGG
GCGACACGGAAATGTTGAATACTCATACTCTTCCTTTTTCAATATTATTGAAGCATTTATCAGGGTTATT
GTCTCATGAGCGGATACATATTTGAATGTATTTAGAAAAATAAACAAATAGGGGTTCCGCGCACATTTCC
CCGAAAAGTGCCACCTGACGTCTAAGAAACCATTATTATCATGACATTAACCTATAAAAATAGGCGTATC
ACGAGGCCCTTTCGTCTCGCGCGTTTCGGTGATGACGGTGAAAACCTCTGACACATGCAGCTCCCGGAGA
CGGTCACAGCTTGTCTGTAAGCGGATGCCGGGAGCAGACAAGCCCGTCAGGGCGCGTCAGCGGGTGTTGG
CGGGTGTCGGGGCTGGCTTAACTATGCGGCATCAGAGCAGATTGTACTGAGAGTGCACCATTCGACGCTC
TCCCTTATGCGACTCCTGCATTAGGAAGCAGCCCAGTAGTAGGTTGAGGCCGTTGAGCACCGCCGCCGCA
AGGAATGGTGCATGCAAGGAGATGGCGCCCAACAGTCCCCCGGCCACGGGGCCTGCCACCATACCCACGC
CGAAACAAGCGCTCATGAGCCCGAAGTGGCGAGCCCGATCTTCCCCATCGGTGATGTCGGCGATATAGGC
GCCAGCAACCGCACCTGTGGCGCCGGTGATGCCGGCCACGATGCGTCCGGCGTAGAGGATCTGGCTAGCG
ATGACCCTGCTGATTGGTTCGCTGACCATTTCCGGGTGCGGGACGGCGTTACCAGAAACTCAGAAGGTTC
GTCCAACCAAACCGACTCTGACGGCAGTTTACGAGAGAGATGATAGGGTCTGCTTCAGTAAGCCAGATGC
TACACAATTAGGCTTGTACATATTGTCGTTAGAACGCGGCTACAATTAATACATAACCTTATGTATCATA
CACATACGATTTAGGTGACACTATA
Features (pLannotate 1.2.2; 24 found; start..end, strand, type, name):
     21..152     -  repeat_region  AAV2 ITR (fragment): inverted terminal repeat of adeno-associated virus serotype 2 inverted
   1292..1312    +  misc_feature   MCS (fragment): pUC18/19 multiple cloning site
   1345..1372    +  misc_feature   MCS (fragment): pBluescript multiple cloning site
   1376..1400    +  protein_bind   attB1: mutant version of attB; recombination site for the Gateway® BP reaction BP Clonase™
   1474..2190    +  CDS            EGFP: EGFP is a basic (constitutively fluorescent) green fluorescent protein published in 1996, derived from Aequorea victoria. It is reported to be a rapidly-maturing weak dimer with moderate acid sensitivity.
   2191..2208    +  misc_feature   MCS (fragment): multiple cloning site
   2247..2285    +  misc_feature   MCS (fragment): pBluescript multiple cloning site
   2294..2318    -  protein_bind   attB2: mutant version of attB; recombination site for the Gateway® BP reaction BP Clonase™
   2322..2359    +  misc_feature   MCS (fragment): pBluescript multiple cloning site
   2359..2377    +  misc_feature   MCS (fragment): pBluescript multiple cloning site
   2377..2965    +  misc_feature   WPRE: woodchuck hepatitis virus posttranscriptional regulatory element
   2998..3222    +  polyA_signal   bGH poly(A) signal: bovine growth hormone polyadenylation signal
   3226..3247    +  promoter       SV40 promoter (fragment): SV40 enhancer and early promoter
   3308..3399    +  repeat_region  AAV2 ITR (fragment): inverted terminal repeat of adeno-associated virus serotype 2 inverted
   3399..3428    -  repeat_region  AAV2 ITR (fragment): inverted terminal repeat of adeno-associated virus serotype 2 inverted
   3432..3761    -  promoter       SV40 promoter: SV40 enhancer and early promoter
   3768..3824    -  CDS            lacI (fragment): lac repressor; lacI; The lac repressor binds to the lac operator to inhibit transcription in E. coli. This inhibition can be relieved by adding lactose or isopropyl-β-D-thiogalactopyranoside (IPTG).
   4007..4595    -  rep_origin     ori: high-copy-number ColE1/pMB1/pBR322/pUC origin of replication
   4766..5626    -  CDS            AmpR: β-lactamase; bla; confers resistance to ampicillin, carbenicillin, and related antibiotics
   5627..5731    -  promoter       AmpR promoter: bla
   5826..5861    +  CDS            rop (fragment): Rop protein, which maintains plasmids at low copy number; rop
   5963..6011    +  misc_feature   bom (fragment): basis of mobility region from pBR322
   6012..6291    -  CDS            TcR (fragment): tetracycline efflux protein; tet; confers resistance to tetracycline
   6519..2       +  promoter       SP6 promoter (across the origin): promoter for bacteriophage SP6 RNA polymerase
