[The description below was written by a language model from this plasmid's Addgene catalogue record and pLannotate feature annotations shown in this document.]
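Description:
pAAVss-G1B3-GFP-WPRE-bGH is a single-stranded adeno-associated virus (AAV) transfer plasmid for mammalian expression of a fluorescent reporter. It is built on the AAVss backbone, and the expression cassette lies between AAV2 inverted terminal repeats, which are the cis elements needed for replication and packaging of the intervening DNA into recombinant AAV particles when rep, cap and helper functions are supplied in trans. The bacterial portion carries a high-copy ColE1/pUC-type origin and an ampicillin resistance gene (β-lactamase with its own promoter). It also carries non-functional remnants of older cloning vectors, namely fragments of rop, bom, lacI and the tetracycline resistance gene. An SV40 enhancer/early promoter and an SP6 promoter sit outside the ITR-flanked region. The recorded growth strain is a recombination-deficient type commonly chosen to keep ITRs intact.

The payload is EGFP under what the catalogue calls the human G1B3 promoter. This promoter is not annotated in the feature table, but an unannotated stretch of roughly 1.1 kb between the upstream ITR and the EGFP region presumably contains it. The record does not describe its origin or cell-type specificity. EGFP is flanked by attB1 and attB2 sites, indicating that the reporter was introduced by Gateway recombination, with short multiple cloning site remnants around it. Downstream, a WPRE enhances transcript stability and expression, and the bovine growth hormone polyadenylation signal terminates the message. The stated purpose is simply a fluorescent reporter gene, so the construct would typically be used to produce AAV vectors that mark transduced cells and report G1B3 promoter activity.
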