Addgene plasmid #245079: pAAVss-G1B3-GFP-WPRE-bGH
Purpose: Fluorescent reporter gene
Depositing lab: Nicole Déglon. Depositing organization: Centre Hospitalier Universitaire Vaudois (CHUV).
Backbone
  Vector backbone: AAVss
  Backbone size w/o insert (bp): 3534
  Vector type: Mammalian Expression, AAV
Growth in bacteria
  Bacterial resistance: Ampicillin, 100 μg/mL
  Growth temperature: 37°C
  Growth strain: NEB Stable
  Copy number: High Copy
Gene/Insert
  Gene/Insert name: EGFP
  Species: Synthetic
  Insert size (bp): 3011
  Promoter: Human G1B3 promoter
  Cloning method: Unknown
Terms and licenses: Academic/Nonprofit Terms; Industry Terms: Not Available to Industry
How to cite: pAAVss-G1B3-GFP-WPRE-bGH was a gift from Nicole Déglon (Addgene plasmid # 245079 ; http://n2t.net/addgene:245079 ; RRID:Addgene_245079)
